>Addgene plasmid #105397 | pJOG142 | addgene full sequence | sequence record 207043 | Addgene NGS Result
GTGGCTCTTCAGTGGACGAAAGGGCCTCGTGATACGCCTATTTTTATAGGTTAATGTCATGATAATAATG
GTTTCTTAGACGTCAGGTGGCACTTTTCGGGGAAATGTGCGCGGAACCCCTATTTGTTTATTTTTCTAAA
TACATTCAAATATGTATCCGCTCATGAGACAATAACCCTGATAAATGCTTCAATAATATTGAAAAAGGAA
GAGTATGCGCTCACGCAACTGGTCCAGAACCTTGACCGAACGCAGCGGTGGTAACGGCGCAGTGGCGGTT
TTCATGGCTTGTTATGACTGTTTTTTTTTGGGGTACAGTCTATGCCTCGGGCATCCAAGCAGCAAGCGCG
TTACGCCGTGGGTCGATGTTTGATGTTATGGAGCAGCAACGATGTTACGCAGCAGGGCAGTCGCCCTAAA
ACAAAGTTAAACATCATGAGGGAAGCGGTGATCGCCGAAGTATCGACTCAACTATCAGAGGTAGTTGGCG
TCATCGAGCGCCATCTCGAACCGACGTTGCTGGCCGTACATTTGTACGGCTCCGCAGTGGATGGCGGCCT
GAAGCCACACAGCGATATTGATTTGCTGGTTACGGTGACCGTAAGGCTTGATGAAACAACGCGGCGAGCT
TTGATCAACGACCTTTTGGAAACTTCGGCTTCCCCTGGAGAGAGCGAGATTCTCCGCGCTGTAGAAGTCA
CCATTGTTGTGCACGACGACATCATTCCGTGGCGTTATCCAGCTAAGCGCGAACTGCAATTTGGAGAATG
GCAGCGCAATGACATTCTTGCAGGTATCTTCGAGCCAGCCACGATCGACATTGATCTGGCTATCTTGCTG
ACAAAAGCAAGAGAACATAGCGTTGCCTTGGTAGGTCCAGCGGCGGAGGAACTCTTTGATCCGGTTCCTG
AACAGGATCTATTTGAGGCGCTAAATGAAACCTTAACGCTATGGAACTCGCCGCCCGACTGGGCTGGCGA
TGAGCGAAATGTAGTGCTTACGTTGTCCCGCATTTGGTACAGCGCAGTAACCGGCAAAATCGCGCCGAAG
GATGTCGCTGCCGACTGGGCAATGGAGCGCCTGCCGGCCCAGTATCAGCCCGTCATACTTGAAGCTAGAC
AGGCTTATCTTGGACAAGAAGAAGATCGCTTGGCCTCGCGCGCAGATCAGTTGGAAGAATTTGTCCATTA
CGTAAAAGGCGAGATCACCAAGGTAGTCGGCAAATAACTGTCAGACCAAGTTTACTCATATATACTTTAG
ATTGATTTAAAACTTCATTTTTAATTTAAAAGGATCTAGGTGAAGATCCTTTTTGATAATCTCATGACCA
AAATCCCTTAACGTGAGTTTTCGTTCCACTGAGCGTCAGACCCCGTAGAAAAGATCAAAGGATCTTCTTG
AGATCCTTTTTTTCTGCGCGTAATCTGCTGCTTGCAAACAAAAAAACCACCGCTACCAGCGGTGGTTTGT
TTGCCGGATCAAGAGCTACCAACTCTTTTTCCGAAGGTAACTGGCTTCAGCAGAGCGCAGATACCAAATA
CTGTTCTTCTAGTGTAGCCGTAGTTAGGCCACCACTTCAAGAACTCTGTAGCACCGCCTACATACCTCGC
TCTGCTAATCCTGTTACCAGTGGCTGCTGCCAGTGGCGATAAGTCGTGTCTTACCGGGTTGGACTCAAGA
CGATAGTTACCGGATAAGGCGCAGCGGTCGGGCTGAACGGGGGGTTCGTGCACACAGCCCAGCTTGGAGC
GAACGACCTACACCGAACTGAGATACCTACAGCGTGAGCTATGAGAAAGCGCCACGCTTCCCGAAGGGAG
AAAGGCGGACAGGTATCCGGTAAGCGGCAGGGTCGGAACAGGAGAGCGCACGAGGGAGCTTCCAGGGGGA
AACGCCTGGTATCTTTATAGTCCTGTCGGGTTTCGCCACCTCTGACTTGAGCGTCGATTTTTGTGATGCT
CGTCAGGGGGGCGGAGCCTATGGAAAAACGCCAGCAACGCGGCCTTTTTACGGTTCCTGGCCTTTTGCTG
GCCTTTTGCTCACATGTTCTTTCCTGCGTTATCCCCTGATTCTGTGGATAACCGTATTACCGCCTTTGAG
TGAGCTGATACCGCTCGCCGCAGCCGAACGACCGAGCGCAGCGAGTCAGTGAGCGAGGAAGCGGAAGAGC
GCCCAATACGCAAACCGCCTCTCCCCGCGCGTTGGCCGATTCATTAATCACTCTGTGGTCTCATTCGGCT
ATGGTGAGCAAGGGCGAGGAGCTGTTCACCGGGGTGGTGCCCATCCTGGTCGAGCTGGACGGCGACGTAA
ACGGCCACAAGTTCAGCGTGTCCGGCGAGGGCGAGGGCGATGCCACCTACGGCAAGCTGACCCTGAAGTT
CATCTGCACCACCGGCAAGCTGCCCGTGCCCTGGCCCACCCTCGTGACCACCTTCGGCTACGGCCTGAAG
TGCTTCGCCCGCTACCCCGACCACATGAAGCAGCACGACTTCTTCAAGTCCGCCATGCCCGAAGGCTACG
TCCAGGAGCGCACCATCTTCTTCAAGGACGACGGCAACTACAAGACCCGCGCCGAGGTGAAGTTCGAGGG
CGACACCCTGGTGAACCGCATCGAGCTGAAGGGCATCGACTTCAAGGAGGACGGCAACATCCTGGGGCAC
AAGCTGGAGTACAACTACAACAGCCACAACGTCTATATCATGGCCGACAAGCAGAAGAACGGCATCAAGG
TGAACTTCAAGATCCGCCACAACATCGAGGACGGCAGCGTGCAGCTCGCCGACCACTACCAGCAGAACAC
CCCCATCGGCGACGGCCCCGTGCTGCTGCCCGACAACCACTACCTGAGCTACCAGTCCAAGCTGAGCAAA
GACCCCAACGAGAAGCGCGATCACATGGTCCTGCTGGAGTTCGTGACCGCCGCCGGGATCACTCACGGCA
TGGACGAGCTGTACAAGCTTGCTCTCAAACTTGCAGGTCTTGATATTTAAGCTTTGAGACCACGAA
Features (pLannotate 1.2.2; 7 found; start..end, strand, type, name):
    110..214     +  promoter       AmpR promoter: bla
    205..285     -  CDS            int (fragment): INT2_ECOLX - Protein inferred from homology: Swiss-Prot protein existence level 3. Putative integrase believed to be involved in the insertion of antibiotic resistance genes into plasmids and transposons. From Escherichia coli.
    373..429     +  CDS            GmR (fragment): gentamycin acetyltransferase; aacC1; confers resistance to gentamycin
    436..1224    +  CDS            aadA: S3AD_ECOLX - Experimental evidence at protein level: Swiss-Prot protein existence level 1. Mediates bacterial resistance to the antibiotics streptomycin and spectinomycin. From Escherichia coli.
   1398..1986    +  rep_origin     ori: high-copy-number ColE1/pMB1/pBR322/pUC origin of replication
   2169..2218    +  CDS            lacI (fragment): lac repressor; lacI; The lac repressor binds to the lac operator to inhibit transcription in E. coli. This inhibition can be relieved by adding lactose or isopropyl-β-D-thiogalactopyranoside (IPTG).
   2241..2957    +  CDS            mEYFP: enhanced YFP with monomerizing A206K mutation (Zacharias et al., 2002) mammalian codon-optimized
