[The description below was written by a language model from this plasmid's Addgene catalogue record and pLannotate feature annotations shown in this document.]
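Description:
pJOG142 is a small (about 3 kb) synthetic biology plasmid from an extended collection of plant parts for the Modular Cloning (MoClo) Golden Gate system. It is built on the pAGM1301 backbone, one of the MoClo acceptor vectors used to hold individual standardized parts. It is maintained in E. coli at high copy through a ColE1/pUC-type origin and is selected with spectinomycin. Resistance is provided by an aadA gene, which lies downstream of an AmpR (bla) promoter. The short integrase, gentamicin acetyltransferase and lacI fragments picked up by the annotation appear to be remnants of the resistance cassette's integron origin and of the backbone, not functional genes.

The payload is a monomeric YFP fused to the nuclear export signal of PKI. The feature table identifies the fluorescent protein as mEYFP, enhanced YFP carrying the monomerizing A206K change. The short NES is not annotated as a separate feature, so its position relative to the fluorophore cannot be read from the table. Internal BsaI and BpiI recognition sites were removed from the insert, which is the "domestication" that allows Type IIS enzymes to be used in later assembly steps without cutting within the part. The insert was cloned through BpiI sites that were destroyed in the process.

No promoter or terminator for expression of the fusion is annotated, consistent with a promoterless coding module rather than an expression construct. Such a part would be combined with promoter, coding sequence and terminator modules into a transcription unit, giving a yellow fluorescent tag that directs fusion proteins out of the nucleus. The record does not state the module's exact fusion position or overhangs.
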