Addgene plasmid #105397: pJOG142
Purpose: Synthetic biology
Depositing lab: Johannes Stuttmann. Depositing organization: Martin-Luther-Universitaet Halle-Wittenberg. Publication: Peripheral infrastructure vectors and an extended set of plant parts for the Modular Cloning system. Gantner J, Ordon J, Ilse T, Kretschmer C, Gruetzner R, Lofke C, Dagdas Y, Burstenbinder K, Marillonnet S, Stuttmann J. PLoS One. 2018 May 30;13(5):e0197185. doi: 10.1371/journal.pone.0197185. eCollection 2018. PubMed 29847550.
Backbone
  Vector backbone: pAGM1301 (Engler et al., 2014)
  Vector type: Synthetic Biology
Growth in bacteria
  Bacterial resistance: Spectinomycin, 50 μg/mL
  Growth temperature: 37°C
  Growth strain: DH5alpha
  Copy number: High Copy
Gene/Insert
  Gene/Insert name: mYFP (GFP variant) fused to PKI nuclear export signal
  Mutation: BsaI/ BpiI restriction sites removed
  Cloning method: Restriction Enzyme; 5′ cloning site BpiI (destroyed during cloning); 3′ cloning site BpiI (destroyed during cloning)
  Sequencing primers: 5′ CTTTGAGTGAGCTGATACCG; 3′ GGGTTCCGCGCACATTTC
Terms and licenses: Academic/Nonprofit Terms; Industry Terms: Not Available to Industry
How to cite: pJOG142 was a gift from Johannes Stuttmann (Addgene plasmid # 105397 ; http://n2t.net/addgene:105397 ; RRID:Addgene_105397)
